Addgene plasmid #161226: pDONR221-SLC36A3_STOP
Purpose: Gateway entry clone with codon-optimized ORF sequence for subcloning into custom expression vectors. Contains a STOP codon at the end of the codon-optimized ORF sequence.
Depositing lab: RESOLUTE Consortium & Giulio Superti-Furga. Depositing organization: CeMM Research Center for Molecular Medicine. Publication: The RESOLUTE consortium: unlocking SLC transporters for drug discovery. Superti-Furga G, Lackner D, Wiedmer T, Ingles-Prieto A, Barbosa B, Girardi E, Goldmann U, Gurtl B, Klavins K, Klimek C, Lindinger S, Lineiro-Retes E, Muller AC, Onstein S, Redinger G, Reil D, Sedlyarov V, Wolf G, Crawford M, Everley R, ... Steppan CM. Nat Rev Drug Discov. 2020 Jul;19(7):429-430. doi: 10.1038/d41573-020-00056-6. PubMed 32265506.
Backbone
  Vector backbone: pDONR221
  Backbone manufacturer: ThermoFisher Scientific
  Backbone size w/o insert (bp): 2550
  Vector type: Mammalian Expression
Growth in bacteria
  Bacterial resistance: Kanamycin, 50 μg/mL
  Growth temperature: 37°C
  Growth strain: NEB Stable
  Copy number: High Copy
Gene/Insert
  Gene/Insert name: SLC36A3 (alt name: PAT3, TRAMD2, tramdorin2)
  Species: H. sapiens (human)
  Insert size (bp): 1413
  Entrez Gene: SLC36A3 (a.k.a. PAT3, TRAMD2, FLJ16658, MGC119638, MGC119639, MGC119641, tramdorin2)
  Cloning method: Gateway Cloning
  Sequencing primers: 5′ M13-fwd; 3′ M13-rev
Terms and licenses: Academic/Nonprofit Terms; Industry Terms
Depositor comments: This plasmid contains a STOP codon at the end of the codon-optimized ORF. For the version of this plasmid that does not contain a STOP codon, please see Addgene plasmid 132060 For more information on the full Resolute plasmid collection, please see www.addgene.org/depositor-collections/re-solute/. Please provide your feedback on this plasmid to the RESOLUTE consortium by filling out their RESOLUTE repository feedback form: https://forms.office.com/Pages/ResponsePage.aspx?id=0e05yklzmkS7rjFGQL4N7z4feCLQvEJAmVcOCM_u885UN1JJRko0Ukg4TVQwNTZLOUxPQVJWT1NHUCQlQCN0PWcu
How to cite: pDONR221-SLC36A3_STOP was a gift from RESOLUTE Consortium & Giulio Superti-Furga (Addgene plasmid # 161226 ; http://n2t.net/addgene:161226 ; RRID:Addgene_161226)
