[The description below was written by a language model from this plasmid's Addgene catalogue record and pLannotate feature annotations shown in this document.]
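Description:
pDONR221-SLC36A3_STOP is a Gateway entry clone built on the pDONR221 backbone, carrying a codon-optimized open reading frame for human SLC36A3 (also known as PAT3, TRAMD2 or tramdorin2), a member of the solute carrier family of membrane transporters. The plasmid is about 4 kb in total, with a roughly 1.4 kb insert. It is maintained in E. coli at high copy number through a ColE1/pUC-type origin of replication and is selected with kanamycin via an aminoglycoside phosphotransferase (KanR) gene.

The SLC36A3 coding sequence sits between attL1 and attL2 recombination sites, the products of the BP reaction used to make entry clones. These sites allow directional, in-frame transfer of the ORF into any attR-containing destination vector by an LR Clonase reaction. Although the catalogue lists the vector type as mammalian expression, the feature table shows no eukaryotic promoter or polyadenylation signal driving the insert, so expression depends on the destination vector chosen. rrnB T1 and T2 terminators lie upstream of attL1, where they insulate the insert from read-through transcription in bacteria. A T7 promoter lies just beyond attL2, pointing back toward the insert. Short annotated lacI and lacZα fragments are backbone remnants rather than functional genes.

This version retains a stop codon at the end of the ORF, so it suits expression of the untagged protein or N-terminal fusions supplied by the destination vector. A companion clone without the stop codon exists for C-terminal tagging. The plasmid belongs to a consortium collection of SLC transporter reagents for functional and drug discovery studies.
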