Features (pLannotate 1.2.2; 10 found; start..end, strand, type, name):
    414..506     +  CDS            lacI (fragment): lac repressor; lacI; The lac repressor binds to the lac operator to inhibit transcription in E. coli. This inhibition can be relieved by adding lactose or isopropyl-β-D-thiogalactopyranoside (IPTG).
    561..588     -  terminator     rrnB T2 terminator: transcription terminator T2 from the E. coli rrnB gene
    720..763     +  terminator     rrnB T1 terminator: Escherichia coli rrnB; transcription terminator T1 from the E. coli rrnB gene
    810..846     -  CDS            lacZα (fragment): LacZα fragment of β-galactosidase; lacZ fragment
    862..961     +  protein_bind   attL1: mutant version of attL; recombination site for the Gateway® LR reaction LR Clonase™
    967..2376    +  CDS            SLC36A3: S36A3_HUMAN - Also known as PAT3, TRAMD2. Experimental evidence at transcript level: Swiss-Prot protein existence level 2. From Homo sapiens (Human).
   2381..2480    -  protein_bind   attL2: mutant version of attL; recombination site for the Gateway® LR reaction LR Clonase™
   2498..2516    -  promoter       T7 promoter: promoter for bacteriophage T7 RNA polymerase
   2650..3459    +  CDS            KanR: aminoglycoside phosphotransferase; aph(3')-Ia; confers resistance to kanamycin in bacteria or G418 (Geneticin®) in eukaryotes
   3606..231     +  rep_origin     ori (across the origin): high-copy-number ColE1/pMB1/pBR322/pUC origin of replication
>Addgene plasmid #161226 | pDONR221-SLC36A3_STOP | addgene full sequence | sequence record 479332 | Addgene NGS Result
ACCTACACCGAACTGAGATACCTACAGCGTGAGCTATGAGAAAGCGCCACGCTTCCCGAAGGGAGAAAGG
CGGACAGGTATCCGGTAAGCGGCAGGGTCGGAACAGGAGAGCGCACGAGGGAGCTTCCAGGGGGAAACGC
CTGGTATCTTTATAGTCCTGTCGGGTTTCGCCACCTCTGACTTGAGCGTCGATTTTTGTGATGCTCGTCA
GGGGGGCGGAGCCTATGGAAAAACGCCAGCAACGCGGCCTTTTTACGGTTCCTGGCCTTTTGCTGGCCTT
TTGCTCACATGTTCTTTCCTGCGTTATCCCCTGATTCTGTGGATAACCGTATTACCGCCTTTGAGTGAGC
TGATACCGCTCGCCGCAGCCGAACGACCGAGCGCAGCGAGTCAGTGAGCGAGGAAGCGGAAGAGCGCCCA
ATACGCAAACCGCCTCTCCCCGCGCGTTGGCCGATTCATTAATGCAGCTGGCACGACAGGTTTCCCGACT
GGAAAGCGGGCAGTGAGCGCAACGCAATTAATACGCGTACCGCTAGCCAGGAAGAGTTTGTAGAAACGCA
AAAAGGCCATCCGTCAGGATGGCCTTCTGCTTAGTTTGATGCCTGGCAGTTTATGGCGGGCGTCCTGCCC
GCCACCCTCCGGGCCGTTGCTTCACAACGTTCAAATCCGCTCCCGGCGGATTTGTCCTACTCAGGAGAGC
GTTCACCGACAAACAACAGATAAAACGAAAGGCCCAGTCTTCCGACTGAGCCTTTCGTTTTATTTGATGC
CTGGCAGTTCCCTACTCTCGCGTTAACGCTAGCATGGATGTTTTCCCAGTCACGACGTTGTAAAACGACG
GCCAGTCTTAAGCTCGGGCCCCAAATAATGATTTTATTTTGACTGATAGTGACCTGTTCGTTGCAACACA
TTGATGAGCAATGCTTTTTTATAATGCCAACTTTGTACAAAAAAGCAGGCTCCACCATGTCCCTGCTGGG
CAGGGACTACAACTCTGAGCTGAATAGCCTGGATAACGGCCCTCAGTCCCCATCTGAGAGCTCCTCTAGC
ATCACATCTGAGAATGTGCACCCAGCAGGAGAGGCAGGACTGAGCATGATGCAGACCCTGATCCACCTGC
TGAAGTGCAATATCGGAACAGGACTGCTGGGACTGCCACTGGCCATCAAGAACGCAGGACTGCTGGTGGG
ACCCGTGAGCCTGCTGGCAATCGGCGTGCTGACCGTGCACTGCATGGTCATCCTGCTGAACTGTGCCCAG
CACCTGAGCCAGAGACTGCAGAAGACCTTCGTGAATTACGGCGAGGCCACAATGTATGGCCTGGAGACCT
GTCCTAACACATGGCTGAGGGCACACGCCGTGTGGGGCAGATACACCGTGTCCTTCCTGCTGGTCATCAC
ACAGCTGGGCTTTTGCAGCGTGTACTTCATGTTTATGGCCGACAATCTGCAGCAGATGGTGGAGAAGGCC
CACGTGACCAGCAACATCTGTCAGCCAAGGGAGATCCTGACCCTGACACCCATCCTGGATATCCGCTTTT
ATATGCTGATCATCCTGCCTTTCCTGATCCTGCTGGTGTTTATCCAGAATCTGAAGGTGCTGTCCGTGTT
CTCTACACTGGCCAACATCACCACACTGGGCAGCATGGCCCTGATCTTTGAGTACATCATGGAGGGCATC
CCCTATCCTTCCAATCTGCCACTGATGGCCAACTGGAAGACCTTCCTGCTGTTCTTTGGCACCGCCATCT
TCACATTTGAGGGCGTGGGCATGGTGCTGCCTCTGAAGAATCAGATGAAGCACCCACAGCAGTTCAGCTT
TGTGCTGTACCTGGGCATGTCCATCGTGATCATCCTGTACATCCTGCTGGGCACACTGGGCTATATGAAG
TTTGGCTCTGACACCCAGGCCAGCATCACACTGAACCTGCCCAATTGCTGGCTGTACCAGTCCGTGAAGC
TGATGTATTCTATCGGCATCTTCTTTACCTATGCCCTGCAGTTCCACGTGCCCGCCGAGATCATCATCCC
TTTTGCCATCTCCCAGGTGAGCGAGTCCTGGGCCCTGTTCGTGGACCTGAGCGTGCGGTCCGCCCTGGTG
TGCCTGACCTGCGTGAGCGCCATCCTGATCCCAAGACTGGACCTGGTCATCTCCCTGGTGGGAAGCGTGA
GCTCTAGCGCCCTGGCCCTGATCATCCCCGCCCTGCTGGAGATCGTGATCTTCTACAGCGAGGACATGTC
CTGCGTGACCATCGCCAAGGATATCATGATCTCCATCGTGGGCCTGCTGGGCTGTATCTTTGGCACATAC
CAGGCCCTGTATGAGCTGCCACAGCCCATCTCTCACAGCATGGCCAACAGCACCGGCGTGCACGCCTAAG
ACCCAGCTTTCTTGTACAAAGTTGGCATTATAAGAAAGCATTGCTTATCAATTTGTTGCAACGAACAGGT
CACTATCAGTCAAAATAAAATCATTATTTGCCATCCAGCTGATATCCCCTATAGTGAGTCGTATTACATG
GTCATAGCTGTTTCCTGGCAGCTCTGGCCCGTGTCTCAAAATCTCTGATGTTACATTGCACAAGATAAAA
ATATATCATCATGAACAATAAAACTGTCTGCTTACATAAACAGTAATACAAGGGGTGTTATGAGCCATAT
TCAACGGGAAACGTCGAGGCCGCGATTAAATTCCAACATGGATGCTGATTTATATGGGTATAAATGGGCT
CGCGATAATGTCGGGCAATCAGGTGCGACAATCTATCGCTTGTATGGGAAGCCCGATGCGCCAGAGTTGT
TTCTGAAACATGGCAAAGGTAGCGTTGCCAATGATGTTACAGATGAGATGGTCAGACTAAACTGGCTGAC
GGAATTTATGCCTCTTCCGACCATCAAGCATTTTATCCGTACTCCTGATGATGCATGGTTACTCACCACT
GCGATCCCCGGAAAAACAGCATTCCAGGTATTAGAAGAATATCCTGATTCAGGTGAAAATATTGTTGATG
CGCTGGCAGTGTTCCTGCGCCGGTTGCATTCGATTCCTGTTTGTAATTGTCCTTTTAACAGCGATCGCGT
ATTTCGTCTCGCTCAGGCGCAATCACGAATGAATAACGGTTTGGTTGATGCGAGTGATTTTGATGACGAG
CGTAATGGCTGGCCTGTTGAACAAGTCTGGAAAGAAATGCATAAACTTTTGCCATTCTCACCGGATTCAG
TCGTCACTCATGGTGATTTCTCACTTGATAACCTTATTTTTGACGAGGGGAAATTAATAGGTTGTATTGA
TGTTGGACGAGTCGGAATCGCAGACCGATACCAGGATCTTGCCATCCTATGGAACTGCCTCGGTGAGTTT
TCTCCTTCATTACAGAAACGGCTTTTTCAAAAATATGGTATTGATAATCCTGATATGAATAAATTGCAGT
TTCATTTGATGCTCGATGAGTTTTTCTAATCAGAATTGGTTAATTGGTTGTAACACTGGCAGAGCATTAC
GCTGACTTGACGGGACGGCGCAAGCTCATGACCAAAATCCCTTAACGTGAGTTACGCGTCGTTCCACTGA
GCGTCAGACCCCGTAGAAAAGATCAAAGGATCTTCTTGAGATCCTTTTTTTCTGCGCGTAATCTGCTGCT
TGCAAACAAAAAAACCACCGCTACCAGCGGTGGTTTGTTTGCCGGATCAAGAGCTACCAACTCTTTTTCC
GAAGGTAACTGGCTTCAGCAGAGCGCAGATACCAAATACTGTTCTTCTAGTGTAGCCGTAGTTAGGCCAC
CACTTCAAGAACTCTGTAGCACCGCCTACATACCTCGCTCTGCTAATCCTGTTACCAGTGGCTGCTGCCA
GTGGCGATAAGTCGTGTCTTACCGGGTTGGACTCAAGACGATAGTTACCGGATAAGGCGCAGCGGTCGGG
CTGAACGGGGGGTTCGTGCACACAGCCCAGCTTGGAGCGAACG
