>Addgene plasmid #161226 | pDONR221-SLC36A3_STOP | depositor partial sequence | sequence record 312387 | Codon-optimized ORF of SLC36A3
ATGTCCCTGCTGGGCAGGGACTACAACTCTGAGCTGAATAGCCTGGATAACGGCCCTCAGTCCCCATCTG
AGAGCTCCTCTAGCATCACATCTGAGAATGTGCACCCAGCAGGAGAGGCAGGACTGAGCATGATGCAGAC
CCTGATCCACCTGCTGAAGTGCAATATCGGAACAGGACTGCTGGGACTGCCACTGGCCATCAAGAACGCA
GGACTGCTGGTGGGACCCGTGAGCCTGCTGGCAATCGGCGTGCTGACCGTGCACTGCATGGTCATCCTGC
TGAACTGTGCCCAGCACCTGAGCCAGAGACTGCAGAAGACCTTCGTGAATTACGGCGAGGCCACAATGTA
TGGCCTGGAGACCTGTCCTAACACATGGCTGAGGGCACACGCCGTGTGGGGCAGATACACCGTGTCCTTC
CTGCTGGTCATCACACAGCTGGGCTTTTGCAGCGTGTACTTCATGTTTATGGCCGACAATCTGCAGCAGA
TGGTGGAGAAGGCCCACGTGACCAGCAACATCTGTCAGCCAAGGGAGATCCTGACCCTGACACCCATCCT
GGATATCCGCTTTTATATGCTGATCATCCTGCCTTTCCTGATCCTGCTGGTGTTTATCCAGAATCTGAAG
GTGCTGTCCGTGTTCTCTACACTGGCCAACATCACCACACTGGGCAGCATGGCCCTGATCTTTGAGTACA
TCATGGAGGGCATCCCCTATCCTTCCAATCTGCCACTGATGGCCAACTGGAAGACCTTCCTGCTGTTCTT
TGGCACCGCCATCTTCACATTTGAGGGCGTGGGCATGGTGCTGCCTCTGAAGAATCAGATGAAGCACCCA
CAGCAGTTCAGCTTTGTGCTGTACCTGGGCATGTCCATCGTGATCATCCTGTACATCCTGCTGGGCACAC
TGGGCTATATGAAGTTTGGCTCTGACACCCAGGCCAGCATCACACTGAACCTGCCCAATTGCTGGCTGTA
CCAGTCCGTGAAGCTGATGTATTCTATCGGCATCTTCTTTACCTATGCCCTGCAGTTCCACGTGCCCGCC
GAGATCATCATCCCTTTTGCCATCTCCCAGGTGAGCGAGTCCTGGGCCCTGTTCGTGGACCTGAGCGTGC
GGTCCGCCCTGGTGTGCCTGACCTGCGTGAGCGCCATCCTGATCCCAAGACTGGACCTGGTCATCTCCCT
GGTGGGAAGCGTGAGCTCTAGCGCCCTGGCCCTGATCATCCCCGCCCTGCTGGAGATCGTGATCTTCTAC
AGCGAGGACATGTCCTGCGTGACCATCGCCAAGGATATCATGATCTCCATCGTGGGCCTGCTGGGCTGTA
TCTTTGGCACATACCAGGCCCTGTATGAGCTGCCACAGCCCATCTCTCACAGCATGGCCAACAGCACCGG
CGTGCACGCCTAA
